>Addgene plasmid #70199 | pBEST-p15A-Pl-lacO1-deGFP-T500 (123p) | depositor full sequence | sequence record 125457 | pBEST-p15A-Pl-lacO1-deGFP-T500 (123p) sequence 3294 bps
AATAATTTTGTTTAACTTTAAGAAGGAGATATACCATGGAGCTTTTCACTGGCGTTGTTCCCATCCTGGT
CGAGCTGGACGGCGACGTAAACGGCCACAAGTTCAGCGTGTCCGGCGAGGGCGAGGGCGATGCCACCTAC
GGCAAGCTGACCCTGAAGTTCATCTGCACCACCGGCAAGCTGCCCGTGCCCTGGCCCACCCTCGTGACCA
CCCTGACCTACGGCGTGCAGTGCTTCAGCCGCTACCCCGACCACATGAAGCAGCACGACTTCTTCAAGTC
CGCCATGCCCGAAGGCTACGTCCAGGAGCGCACCATCTTCTTCAAGGACGACGGCAACTACAAGACCCGC
GCCGAGGTGAAGTTCGAGGGCGACACCCTGGTGAACCGCATCGAGCTGAAGGGCATCGACTTCAAGGAGG
ACGGCAACATCCTGGGGCACAAGCTGGAGTACAACTACAACAGCCACAACGTCTATATCATGGCCGACAA
GCAGAAGAACGGCATCAAGGTGAACTTCAAGATCCGCCACAACATCGAGGACGGCAGCGTGCAGCTCGCC
GACCACTACCAGCAGAACACCCCCATCGGCGACGGCCCCGTGCTGCTGCCCGACAACCACTACCTGAGCA
CCCAGTCCGCCCTGAGCAAAGACCCCAACGAGAAGCGCGATCACATGGTCCTGCTGGAGTTCGTGACCGC
CGCCGGGATCTAACTCGAGCAAAGCCCGCCGAAAGGCGGGCTTTTCTGTGTCGACCGATGCCCTTGAGAG
CCTTCAACCCAGTCAGCTCCTTCCGGTGGGCGCGGGGCATGACTATCGTCGCCGCACTTATGACTGTCTT
CTTTATCATGCAACTCGTAGGACAGGTGCCGGCATGATAAGCTGTCAAACATGAGAATTACAACTTATAT
CGTATGGGGCTGACTTCAGGTGCTACATTTGAAGAGATAAATTGCACTGAAATCTAGAAATATTTTATCT
GATTAATAAGATGATCTTCTTGAGATCGTTTTGGTCTGCGCGTAATCTCTTGCTCTGAAAACGAAAAAAC
CGCCTTGCAGGGCGGTTTTTCGAAGGTTCTCTGAGCTACCAACTCTTTGAACCGAGGTAACTGGCTTGGA
GGAGCGCAGTCACCAAAACTTGTCCTTTCAGTTTAGCCTTAACCGGCGCATGACTTCAAGACTAACTCCT
CTAAATCAATTACCAGTGGCTGCTGCCAGTGGTGCTTTTGCATGTCTTTCCGGGTTGGACTCAAGACGAT
AGTTACCGGATAAGGCGCAGCGGTCGGACTGAACGGGGGGTTCGTGCATACAGTCCAGCTTGGAGCGAAC
TGCCTACCCGGAACTGAGTGTCAGGCGTGGAATGAGACAAACGCGGCCATAACAGCGGAATGACACCGGT
AAACCGAAAGGCAGGAACAGGAGAGCGCACGAGGGAGCCGCCAGGGGAAACGCCTGGTATCTTTATAGTC
CTGTCGGGTTTCGCCACCACTGATTTGAGCGTCAGATTTCGTGATGCTTGTCAGGGGGGCGGAGCCTATG
GAAAAACGGCTTTGCCGCGGCCCTCTCACTTCCCTGTTAAGTATCTTCCTGGCATCTTCCAGGAAATCTC
CGCCCCGTTCGTAAGCCATTTCCGCTCGCCGCAGTCGAACGACCGAGCGTAGCGAGTCAGTGAGCGAGGA
AGCGGAATATATCCTGTATCACATATTCTGCTGACGCACCGGTGCAGCCTTTTTTCTCCTGCCACATGAA
GCACTTCACTGACACCCTCATCAGTGCCAACATAGTAAGCCAGTATACACTCCGCTAGGGTCATGAGATT
ATCAAAAAGGATCTTCACCTAGATCCTTTTAAATTAAAAATGAAGTTTTAAATCAATCTAAAGTATATAT
GAGTAAACTTGGTCTGACAGTTACCAATGCTTAATCAGTGAGGCACCTATCTCAGCGATCTGTCTATTTC
GTTCATCCATAGTTGCCTGACTCCCCGTCGTGTAGATAACTACGATACGGGAGGGCTTACCATCTGGCCC
CAGTGCTGCAATGATACCGCGAGACCCACGCTCACCGGCTCCAGATTTATCAGCAATAAACCAGCCAGCC
GGAAGGGCCGAGCGCAGAAGTGGTCCTGCAACTTTATCCGCCTCCATCCAGTCTATTAATTGTTGCCGGG
AAGCTAGAGTAAGTAGTTCGCCAGTTAATAGTTTGCGCAACGTTGTTGCCATTGCTACAGGCATCGTGGT
GTCACGCTCGTCGTTTGGTATGGCTTCATTCAGCTCCGGTTCCCAACGATCAAGGCGAGTTACATGATCC
CCCATGTTGTGCAAAAAAGCGGTTAGCTCCTTCGGTCCTCCGATCGTTGTCAGAAGTAAGTTGGCCGCAG
TGTTATCACTCATGGTTATGGCAGCACTGCATAATTCTCTTACTGTCATGCCATCCGTAAGATGCTTTTC
TGTGACTGGTGAGTACTCAACCAAGTCATTCTGAGAATAGTGTATGCGGCGACCGAGTTGCTCTTGCCCG
GCGTCAATACGGGATAATACCGCGCCACATAGCAGAACTTTAAAAGTGCTCATCATTGGAAAACGTTCTT
CGGGGCGAAAACTCTCAAGGATCTTACCGCTGTTGAGATCCAGTTCGATGTAACCCACTCGTGCACCCAA
CTGATCTTCAGCATCTTTTACTTTCACCAGCGTTTCTGGGTGAGCAAAAACAGGAAGGCAAAATGCCGCA
AAAAAGGGAATAAGGGCGACACGGAAATGTTGAATACTCATACTCTTCCTTTTTCAATATTATTGAAGCA
TTTATCAGGGTTATTGTCTCATGAGCGGATACATATTTGAATGTATTTAGAAAAATAAACAAATAGGGGT
TCCGCGCACATTTCCCCGAAAAGTGCCACCTGACGTCTAAGAAACCATTATTATCATGACATTAACCTAT
AAAAATAGGCGTATCACGAGGCCCTTTCGTCTTCAAGAATTCTGGCGAATCCTCTGACCAGCCAGAAAAC
GACCTTTCTGTGGTGAAACCGGATGCTGCAATTCAGAGCGGCAGCAAGTGGGGGACAGCAGAAGACCTGA
CCGCCGCAGAGTGGATGTTTGACATGGTGAAGACTATCGCACCATCAGCCAGAAAACCGAATTTTGCTGG
GTGGGCTAACGATATCCGCCTGATGCGTGAACGTGACGGACGTAACCACCGCGACATGTGTGTGCTGTTC
CGCTGGGCATGCATAAATGTGAGCGGATAACATTGACATTGTGAGCGGATAACAAGATACTGAGCACAGC
TAGC
Features (pLannotate 1.2.2; 10 found; start..end, strand, type, name):
      7..29      +  RBS            RBS: efficient ribosome binding site from bacteriophage T7 gene 10 (Olins and Rangwala, 1989)
     39..710     +  CDS            (3-F)Tyr-EGFP: (3-F)Tyr-EGFP is a basic (constitutively fluorescent) green fluorescent protein published in 2004, derived from Aequorea victoria.
    750..874     +  CDS            TcR (fragment): tetracycline efflux protein; tet; confers resistance to tetracycline
   1000..1544    +  rep_origin     p15A ori: Plasmids containing the medium-copy-number p15A origin of replication can be propagated in E. coli cells that contain a second plasmid with the ColE1 origin.
   1632..1687    +  rep_origin     RSF ori (fragment): Plasmids containing the RSF 1030 origin of replication can be propagated in E. coli cells that contain additional plasmids with compatible origins.
   1786..1807    -  misc_feature   bom (fragment): basis of mobility region from pBR322
   1911..2771    -  CDS            AmpR: β-lactamase; bla; confers resistance to ampicillin, carbenicillin, and related antibiotics
   2772..2876    -  promoter       AmpR promoter: bla
   2978..3232    +  CDS            O (fragment): VRPO_LAMBD - Protein inferred from homology: Swiss-Prot protein existence level 3. Necessary for the bidirectional replication of DNA. It interacts with the ori (origin of replication) region of the genome during the initiation of replication. From Escherichia phage lambda (Bacteriophage lambda).
   3259..3275    +  protein_bind   lac operator: The lac repressor binds to the lac operator to inhibit transcription in E. coli. This inhibition can be relieved by adding lactose or isopropyl-β-D-thiogalactopyranoside (IPTG). lac repressor encoded by lacI
