[The description below was written by a language model from this plasmid's Addgene catalogue record and pLannotate feature annotations shown in this document.]
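Description:
pBEST-p15A-Pl-lacO1-deGFP-T500 (123p) is a small (3,294 bp) bacterial reporter plasmid built on the pBEST backbone and deposited as one member of a promoter panel, associated with work on prototyping synthetic gene circuits in an E. coli-based TX-TL cell-free expression system. It is propagated in E. coli under ampicillin selection, provided by a β-lactamase gene with its native bla promoter. Replication is from a p15A origin, which is compatible with ColE1-type plasmids. The catalogue entry lists the plasmid as high copy, whereas p15A is generally described as a medium-copy origin, so the two descriptions do not fully agree.

The payload is a single expression unit for deGFP, an EGFP-derived green fluorescent reporter that the automated annotation matches to an EGFP variant. As the name indicates, transcription is driven by the Pl-lacO1 promoter, a phage lambda PL-derived promoter carrying lac operator sequence. The feature table detects one lac operator just upstream of the cassette, across the circular junction, but does not annotate the promoter itself. LacI can therefore repress this promoter, and IPTG relieves the repression. Translation uses a strong ribosome binding site from bacteriophage T7 gene 10, and the record warns that this strong untranslated region can select for mutations caused by overexpression. The T500 terminator named in the title is not annotated in the table. Short hits to a tetracycline resistance gene, the RSF origin, bom and the lambda O protein are fragments, probably backbone remnants rather than functional elements. The construct serves to report the strength and regulation of this promoter through fluorescence output.
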