Addgene plasmid #70199: pBEST-p15A-Pl-lacO1-deGFP-T500 (123p)
Purpose: Promoter panel
Depositing lab: Richard Murray. Depositing organization: California Institute of Technology. Publication: Linear DNA for rapid prototyping of synthetic biological circuits in an Escherichia coli based TX-TL cell-free system. Sun ZZ, Yeung E, Hayes CA, Noireaux V, Murray RM. ACS Synth Biol. 2014 Jun 20;3(6):387-97. doi: 10.1021/sb400131a. Epub 2013 Dec 4. PubMed 24303785.
Backbone
  Vector backbone: pBEST
Growth in bacteria
  Bacterial resistance: Ampicillin, 100 μg/mL
  Growth temperature: 37°C
  Growth strain: BL21
  Growth instructions: Strong UTR -> be careful for overexpression mutations
  Copy number: High Copy
Gene/Insert
  Gene/Insert name: deGFP
Terms and licenses: Academic/Nonprofit Terms; Industry Terms: Not Available to Industry
How to cite: pBEST-p15A-Pl-lacO1-deGFP-T500 (123p) was a gift from Richard Murray (Addgene plasmid # 70199 ; http://n2t.net/addgene:70199 ; RRID:Addgene_70199)
