>Addgene plasmid #70199 | pBEST-p15A-Pl-lacO1-deGFP-T500 (123p) | addgene partial sequence | sequence record 149191 | pBEST-F 5'-CATGGTGAAGACTATCGCAC-3'
ATATCCGCCTGATGCGTGAACGTGACGGACGTAACCACCGCGACATGTGTGTGCTGTTCCGCTGGGCATG
CATAAATGTGAGCGGATAACATTGACATTGTGAGCGGATAACAAGATACTGAGCACAGCTAGCAATAATT
TTGTTTAACTTTAAGAAGGAGATATACCATGGAGCTTTTCACTGGCGTTGTTCCCATCCTGGTCGAGCTG
GACGGCGACGTAAACGGCCACAAGTTCAGCGTGTCCGGCGAGGGCGAGGGCGATGCCACCTACGGCAAGC
TGACCCTGAAGTTCATCTGCACCACCGGCAAGCTGCCCGTGCCCTGGCCCACCCTCGTGACCACCCTGAC
CTACGGCGTGCAGTGCTTCAGCCGCTACCCCGACCACATGAAGCAGCACGACTTCTTCAAGTCCGCCATG
CCCGAAGGCTACGTCCAGGAGCGCACCATCTTCTTCAAGGACGACGGCAACTACAAGACCCGCGCCGAGG
TGAAGTTCGAGGGCGACACCCTGGTGAACCGCATCGAGCTGAAGGGCATCGACTTCAAGGAGGACGGCAA
CATCCTGGGGCACAAGCTGGAGTACAACTACAACAGCCACAACGTCTATATCATGGCCGACAAGCAGAAG
AACGGCATCAAGGTGAACTTCAAGATCCGCCACAACATCGAGGACGGCAGCGTGCAGCTCGCCGACCACT
ACC
