>Addgene plasmid #70199 | pBEST-p15A-Pl-lacO1-deGFP-T500 (123p) | addgene partial sequence | sequence record 149194 | pBEST-R 5'-TCTCATGTTTGACAGCTTATC-3'
GTCATAAGTGCGGCGACGATAGTCATGCCCCGCGCCCACCGGAAGGAGCTGACTGGGTTGAAGGCTCTCA
AGGGCATCGGTCGACACAGAAAAGCCCGCCTTTCGGCGGGCTTTGCTCGAGTTAGATCCCGGCGGCGGTC
ACGAACTCCAGCAGGACCATGTGATCGCGCTTCTCGTTGGGGTCTTTGCTCAGGGCGGACTGGGTGCTCA
GGTAGTGGTTGTCGGGCAGCAGCACGGGGCCGTCGCCGATGGGGGTGTTCTGCTGGTAGTGGTCGGCGAG
CTGCACGCTGCCGTCCTCGATGTTGTGGCGGATCTTGAAGTTCACCTTGATGCCGTTCTTCTGCTTGTCG
GCCATGATATAGACGTTGTGGCTGTTGTAGTTGTACTCCAGCTTGTGCCCCAGGATGTTGCCGTCCTCCT
TGAAGTCGATGCCCTTCAGCTCGATGCGGTTCACCAGGGTGTCGCCCTCGAACTTCACCTCGGCGCGGGT
CTTGTAGTTGCCGTCGTCCTTGAAGAAGATGGTGCGCTCCTGGACGTAGCCTTCGGGCATGGCGGACTTG
AAGAAGTCGTGCTGCTTCATGTGGTCGGGGTAGCGGCTGAAGCACTGCACGCCGTAGGTCAGGGTGGTCA
CGAGGGTGGGCCAGGGCACGGGCAGCTTGCCGGTGGTGCAGATGAACTTCAGGGTCAGCTTGCCGTAGGT
GGCATCGCCCTCGCCCTCGCCGGACACGCTGAACTTGTGGCCGTTTACGTCGCCGTCCAGCTCGACCAGG
ATGGGAACAACGCCAGTGAAAAGCTCCATGGTATATCTCCTTCTTAAAGTTAAACAAAATTATTGCTAGC
TGTGCTCAGTATCTTGTTATCCGCTCACAATGTCAATGTTATCCGCTCACAT
